>Addgene plasmid #199395 | p5E_ngn1_LSE_C | addgene full sequence | sequence record 391295 | Addgene NGS Result
CTTTCCTGCGTTATCCCCTGATTCTGTGGATAACCGTATTACCGCCTTTGAGTGAGCTGATACCGCTCGC
CGCAGCCGAACGACCGAGCGCAGCGAGTCAGTGAGCGAGGAAGCGGAAGAGCGCCCAATACGCAAACCGC
CTCTCCCCGCGCGTTGGCCGATTCATTAATGCAGCTGGCACGACAGGTTTCCCGACTGGAAAGCGGGCAG
TGAGCGCAACGCAATTAATACGCGTACCGCTAGCCAGGAAGAGTTTGTAGAAACGCAAAAAGGCCATCCG
TCAGGATGGCCTTCTGCTTAGTTTGATGCCTGGCAGTTTATGGCGGGCGTCCTGCCCGCCACCCTCCGGG
CCGTTGCTTCACAACGTTCAAATCCGCTCCCGGCGGATTTGTCCTACTCAGGAGAGCGTTCACCGACAAA
CAACAGATAAAACGAAAGGCCCAGTCTTCCGACTGAGCCTTTCGTTTTATTTGATGCCTGGCAGTTCCCT
ACTCTCGCGTTAACGCTAGCATGGATGTTTTCCCAGTCACGACGTTGTAAAACGACGGCCAGTCTTAAGC
TCGGGCCCGAGTTAACGCTACCATGGAGCTCCAAATAATGATTTTATTTTGACTGATAGTGACCTGTTCG
TTGCAACAAATTGATAAGCAATGCTTTTTTATAATGCCAACTTTGTATAGAAAAGTTGCTGGATCCCATC
GATTCGAATTCACTACTTTCCTTCCCCCTCTCCCTGCTCTCGCCAAAGGTAGCTTTCAGATGCAAAATAA
GCAGACATATGGAGAGGAGGTCTTTCTCCAGCCCTCCTAAAGATTCAGATTGTATGACAAATCACGTCCA
CCACCACCCTCCCAACCCCACGCCGAATCTCCAGACAACAGCTTCATTAGAGTGAAAGAAGCAGTTTTTG
CAGCTTTGTCGAGTCAAGCTCAGACTTCTTTCCCGAGCCTCTAGAACCGGTGGTACCGCAAGTTTGTACA
AAAAAGTTGAACGAGAAACGTAAAATGATATAAATATCAATATATTAAATTAGATTTTGCATAAAAAACA
GACTACATAATACTGTAAAACACAACATATGCAGTCACTATGAACCAACTACTTAGATGGTATTAGTGAC
CTGTAGAATTCGAGCTCTAGAGCTGCAGGGCGGCCGCGATATCCCCTATAGTGAGTCGTATTACATGGTC
ATAGCTGTTTCCTGGCAGCTCTGGCCCGTGTCTCAAAATCTCTGATGTTACATTGCACAAGATAAAAATA
TATCATCATGAACAATAAAACTGTCTGCTTACATAAACAGTAATACAAGGGGTGTTATGAGCCATATTCA
ACGGGAAACGTCGAGGCCGCGATTAAATTCCAACATGGATGCTGATTTATATGGGTATAAATGGGCTCGC
GATAATGTCGGGCAATCAGGTGCGACAATCTATCGCTTGTATGGGAAGCCCGATGCGCCAGAGTTGTTTC
TGAAACATGGCAAAGGTAGCGTTGCCAATGATGTTACAGATGAGATGGTCAGACTAAACTGGCTGACGGA
ATTTATGCCTCTTCCGACCATCAAGCATTTTATCCGTACTCCTGATGATGCATGGTTACTCACCACTGCG
ATCCCCGGAAAAACAGCATTCCAGGTATTAGAAGAATATCCTGATTCAGGTGAAAATATTGTTGATGCGC
TGGCAGTGTTCCTGCGCCGGTTGCATTCGATTCCTGTTTGTAATTGTCCTTTTAACAGCGATCGCGTATT
TCGTCTCGCTCAGGCGCAATCACGAATGAATAACGGTTTGGTTGATGCGAGTGATTTTGATGACGAGCGT
AATGGCTGGCCTGTTGAACAAGTCTGGAAAGAAATGCATAAACTTTTGCCATTCTCACCGGATTCAGTCG
TCACTCATGGTGATTTCTCACTTGATAACCTTATTTTTGACGAGGGGAAATTAATAGGTTGTATTGATGT
TGGACGAGTCGGAATCGCAGACCGATACCAGGATCTTGCCATCCTATGGAACTGCCTCGGTGAGTTTTCT
CCTTCATTACAGAAACGGCTTTTTCAAAAATATGGTATTGATAATCCTGATATGAATAAATTGCAGTTTC
ATTTGATGCTCGATGAGTTTTTCTAATCAGAATTGGTTAATTGGTTGTAACACTGGCAGAGCATTACGCT
GACTTGACGGGACGGCGCAAGCTCATGACCAAAATCCCTTAACGTGAGTTACGCGTCGTTCCACTGAGCG
TCAGACCCCGTAGAAAAGATCAAAGGATCTTCTTGAGATCCTTTTTTTCTGCGCGTAATCTGCTGCTTGC
AAACAAAAAAACCACCGCTACCAGCGGTGGTTTGTTTGCCGGATCAAGAGCTACCAACTCTTTTTCCGAA
GGTAACTGGCTTCAGCAGAGCGCAGATACCAAATACTGTTCTTCTAGTGTAGCCGTAGTTAGGCCACCAC
TTCAAGAACTCTGTAGCACCGCCTACATACCTCGCTCTGCTAATCCTGTTACCAGTGGCTGCTGCCAGTG
GCGATAAGTCGTGTCTTACCGGGTTGGACTCAAGACGATAGTTACCGGATAAGGCGCAGCGGTCGGGCTG
AACGGGGGGTTCGTGCACACAGCCCAGCTTGGAGCGAACGACCTACACCGAACTGAGATACCTACAGCGT
GAGCTATGAGAAAGCGCCACGCTTCCCGAAGGGAGAAAGGCGGACAGGTATCCGGTAAGCGGCAGGGTCG
GAACAGGAGAGCGCACGAGGGAGCTTCCAGGGGGAAACGCCTGGTATCTTTATAGTCCTGTCGGGTTTCG
CCACCTCTGACTTGAGCGTCGATTTTTGTGATGCTCGTCAGGGGGGCGGAGCCTATGGAAAAACGCCAGC
AACGCGGCCTTTTTACGGTTCCTGGCCTTTTGCTGGCCTTTTGCTCACATGTT
Features (pLannotate 1.2.2; 10 found; start..end, strand, type, name):
    121..213     +  CDS            lacI (fragment): lac repressor; lacI; The lac repressor binds to the lac operator to inhibit transcription in E. coli. This inhibition can be relieved by adding lactose or isopropyl-β-D-thiogalactopyranoside (IPTG).
    268..295     -  terminator     rrnB T2 terminator: transcription terminator T2 from the E. coli rrnB gene
    427..470     +  terminator     rrnB T1 terminator: Escherichia coli rrnB; transcription terminator T1 from the E. coli rrnB gene
    517..553     -  CDS            lacZα (fragment): LacZα fragment of β-galactosidase; lacZ fragment
    592..677     +  protein_bind   attL1 (fragment): mutant version of attL; recombination site for the Gateway® LR reaction LR Clonase™
    668..688     +  protein_bind   attB4: mutant version of attB; core recombination site for the Gateway® BP reaction BP Clonase™
    969..1092    +  protein_bind   attR1: mutant version of attR; recombination site for the Gateway® LR reaction LR Clonase™
   1165..1183    -  promoter       T7 promoter: promoter for bacteriophage T7 RNA polymerase
   1317..2126    +  CDS            KanR: aminoglycoside phosphotransferase; aph(3')-Ia; confers resistance to kanamycin in bacteria or G418 (Geneticin®) in eukaryotes
   2273..2861    +  rep_origin     ori: high-copy-number ColE1/pMB1/pBR322/pUC origin of replication
