[The description below was written by a language model from this plasmid's Addgene catalogue record and pLannotate feature annotations shown in this document.]
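Description:
p5E_ngn1_LSE_C (also recorded as pDEL98) is a Gateway 5' entry clone built in the pDONR P4-P1R donor backbone, carrying a selected piece of upstream regulatory sequence from the zebrafish (Danio rerio) ngn1 gene, designated LSE_C. It is a small bacterial plasmid of about 2.9 kb, maintained in E. coli through a high-copy ColE1/pUC-type origin and selected with kanamycin through the aph(3')-Ia resistance gene. The remaining annotated backbone elements are standard for Gateway donor vectors: rrnB T1 and T2 transcription terminators upstream of the cloning site, which insulate the insert from read-through transcription, a T7 promoter downstream, and short lacI and lacZα remnants with no functional role.

The regulatory insert itself is not annotated by the automated feature table, but it lies in the roughly 280 bp interval between the recombination sites. These are called as an attL1 fragment overlapping an attB4 core on one side and attR1 on the other. This is the pattern expected for an attL4/attR1-flanked 5' entry clone produced by a BP reaction into this backbone, with the attL4 site apparently labelled by similarity to attL1. The interval suggests a compact enhancer element rather than a full promoter, though the record does not define its boundaries or state whether a minimal promoter is included.

As a 5' entry clone, the plasmid contains no coding sequence or reporter of its own. It is meant to be combined in a multisite Gateway LR reaction with middle and 3' entry clones and a destination vector, placing a gene of interest under control of the ngn1 element. The associated work concerns sensory neuron signalling and CNS myelination in zebrafish, consistent with use of the element to direct transgene expression in ngn1-expressing neurons.
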