Addgene plasmid #199395: p5E_ngn1_LSE_C
Purpose: pDEL98; Gateway 5' Entry clone encoding select ngn1 upstream regulatory sequence
Depositing lab: William Talbot. Depositing organization: Stanford University. Publication: Unmyelinated sensory neurons use Neuregulin signals to promote myelination of interneurons in the CNS. Lysko DE, Talbot WS. Cell Rep. 2022 Nov 15;41(7):111669. doi: 10.1016/j.celrep.2022.111669. PubMed 36384112.
Backbone
  Vector backbone: pDonP4-P1R
  Vector type: Gateway donor vector
Growth in bacteria
  Bacterial resistance: Kanamycin, 50 μg/mL
  Growth temperature: 37°C
  Growth strain: DH5alpha
  Copy number: Unknown
Gene/Insert
  Gene/Insert name: LSE_C (alt name: ngn1 select upstream regulatory region)
  Species: D. rerio (zebrafish)
Terms and licenses: Academic/Nonprofit Terms; Industry Terms: Not Available to Industry
How to cite: p5E_ngn1_LSE_C was a gift from William Talbot (Addgene plasmid # 199395 ; http://n2t.net/addgene:199395 ; RRID:Addgene_199395)
